Addgene plasmid #179273: pBICI_high ori
Purpose: Expresses CuCBP and BaSP in E. coli BL21(DE3)
Depositing lab: Bernd Nidetzky. Depositing organization: Austrian Centre of Industrial Biotechnology. Publication: Engineering cascade biocatalysis in whole cells for bottom-up synthesis of cello-oligosaccharides: flux control over three enzymatic steps enables soluble production. Schwaiger KN, Voit A, Wiltschi B, Nidetzky B. Microb Cell Fact. 2022 Apr 9;21(1):61. doi: 10.1186/s12934-022-01781-w. PubMed 35397553.
Backbone
  Vector backbone: self assembled
  Backbone size w/o insert (bp): 3344
  Total vector size (bp): 7388
  Vector type: Bacterial Expression, Synthetic Biology
Growth in bacteria
  Bacterial resistance: Ampicillin, 100 μg/mL
  Growth temperature: 37°C
  Growth strain: DH5alpha
  Growth instructions: Use E. coli BL21(DE3) for expression and grow at room temperature.
  Copy number: High Copy
Gene/Insert 1
  Gene/Insert name: Sucrose Phosphorylase from Bifidobacterium adolescentis (alt name: BaSP)
  Species: Bifidobacterium adolescentis
  Insert size (bp): 1515
  GenBank ID: AF543301.1
  Entrez Gene: BAD_RS00415 (a.k.a. BAD_RS00415, BAD_0078)
  Promoter: T7 lacO
  Tag / fusion protein: Strep - Tag II (N terminal on backbone)
  Cloning method: Gibson Cloning
  Sequencing primers: 5′ aacccctcaagacccg; 3′ CTGCGCGAAGAAGGCGTG
Gene/Insert 2
  Gene/Insert name: Cellobiose phosphorylase from Cellulomonas uda (alt name: CuCBP)
  Species: Cellulomonas uda
  Insert size (bp): 2466
  GenBank ID: AAQ20920.1
  Promoter: T7 lacO
  Tag / fusion protein: His Tag (N terminal on backbone)
  Cloning method: Gibson Cloning
  Sequencing primers: 5′ taatacgactcactatagg; 3′ CCAAAGTGACCCCGCGTAGCTGC
Terms and licenses: Academic/Nonprofit Terms; Industry Terms: Not Available to Industry
How to cite: pBICI_high ori was a gift from Bernd Nidetzky (Addgene plasmid # 179273 ; http://n2t.net/addgene:179273 ; RRID:Addgene_179273)
