[The description below was written by a language model from this plasmid's Addgene catalogue record and pLannotate feature annotations shown in this document.]
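Description:
pBICI_high ori is a self-assembled, high-copy bacterial expression plasmid of 7,388 bp built by Gibson assembly to co-express two phosphorylases in E. coli BL21(DE3). It replicates from a ColE1/pMB1/pUC-type origin (with the pBR322 bom region nearby) and is selected with ampicillin through the β-lactamase gene. It also carries lacI under the stronger lacIq promoter, which supplies lac repressor to keep expression off until induction.

The payload consists of cellobiose phosphorylase from Cellulomonas uda (CuCBP) with an N-terminal His tag and sucrose phosphorylase from Bifidobacterium adolescentis (BaSP) with an N-terminal Strep-Tag II. The catalogue entry lists a T7 lacO promoter for each insert. However, the feature table shows only one T7 promoter, lac operator and T7 gene 10 ribosome binding site, all upstream of CuCBP. The Strep-tagged BaSP reading frame follows a short distance downstream on the same strand, so the layout looks bicistronic, as the plasmid name suggests, with any second ribosome binding site left unannotated. The automated annotation labels the first gene by homology to a Thermotoga neapolitana cellobiose phosphorylase, but the record identifies it as the C. uda enzyme. A T7 terminator, annotated on the reverse strand, and a lambda t0 terminator lie after BaSP.

T7 RNA polymerase in the DE3 host drives IPTG-inducible transcription of both enzymes. According to the associated publication title, the plasmid belongs to work on whole-cell cascade biocatalysis for bottom-up synthesis of cello-oligosaccharides, where flux is controlled across three enzymatic steps. The "high ori" name and high-copy origin suggest that copy number was one means of tuning expression. The third enzyme of the cascade is not encoded on this plasmid.
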