Features (pLannotate 1.2.2; 15 found; start..end, strand, type, name):
     10..28      +  promoter       T7 promoter: promoter for bacteriophage T7 RNA polymerase
     29..53      +  protein_bind   lac operator: The lac repressor binds to the lac operator to inhibit transcription in E. coli. This inhibition can be relieved by adding lactose or isopropyl-β-D-thiogalactopyranoside (IPTG). lac repressor encoded by lacI
     69..89      +  RBS            RBS: efficient ribosome binding site from bacteriophage T7 gene 10 (Olins and Rangwala, 1989)
    109..126     +  CDS            7xHis (fragment): 6xHis affinity tag
    136..2592    +  CDS            cbpA: CBPA_THENN - Experimental evidence at protein level: Swiss-Prot protein existence level 1. Catalyzes the phosphorolysis of cellobiose, yielding glucose 1-phosphate and glucose. Is inactive against cellotriose and the disaccharides lactose, chitobiose and xylobiose. May be the primary enzyme for processing cellobiose in T.neapolitana. From Thermotoga neapolitana (strain ATCC 49049 / DSM 4359 / NBRC 107923 / NS-E).
   2635..2658    +  CDS            Strep-Tag II: peptide that binds Strep-Tactin®, an engineered form of streptavidin
   2665..4176    +  CDS            sucP (sequence withheld): SUCP_BIFAA - Also known as spl From Bifidobacterium adolescentis (strain ATCC 15703 / DSM 20083 / NCTC 11814 / E194a).
   4186..4233    -  terminator     T7 terminator: transcription terminator for bacteriophage T7 RNA polymerase
   4240..4334    +  terminator     lambda t0 terminator: transcription terminator from phage lambda
   4367..4955    +  rep_origin     ori: high-copy-number ColE1/pMB1/pBR322/pUC origin of replication
   5141..5281    -  misc_feature   bom: basis of mobility region from pBR322
   5305..5334    -  terminator     bacterial terminator (fragment): putative bacterial transcription terminator
   5341..6201    -  CDS            AmpR: β-lactamase; bla; confers resistance to ampicillin, carbenicillin, and related antibiotics
   6229..7310    -  CDS            lacI: lac repressor; lacI; The lac repressor binds to the lac operator to inhibit transcription in E. coli. This inhibition can be relieved by adding lactose or isopropyl-β-D-thiogalactopyranoside (IPTG).
   7311..7388    -  promoter       lacIq promoter: lacI (mutant); In the lacIq allele, a single base change in the promoter boosts expression of the lacI gene about 10-fold.
>Addgene plasmid #179273 | pBICI_high ori | addgene full sequence | sequence record 358714 | Addgene NGS Result
GAATTCAGTTAATACGACTCACTATAGGGGAATTGTGAGCGGATAACAATTCCCCTCTAGAAATAATGTT
GTTTAACTTTAAGAAGGAGATATCATATGGGCAGCAGCCATCACCATCACCATCACGGGTCGACCCGCTA
TGGTCATTTTGACGATGAAGCACGCGAGTACGTTATCACCACACCGCATACTCCGTACCCTTGGATCAAC
TATCTGGGTTCGGAACAGTTCTTCAGTCTTTTGTCGCACCAGGCTGGCGGCTATTCGTTTTATCGCGATG
CCAAGATGCGTAGATTGACAAGATACAGATACAACAACATACCAGCAGACGCGGGAGGCCGGTATCTTTA
TGTAAACGACGGTGGGGACGTTTGGACGCCATCGTGGCTTCCTGTTAAAGCAGACTTAGATCATTTTGAA
GCCAGACATGGTCTTGGCTACAGTACCATTACAGGTGAAAGAAATGGGGTACGGGTTGAGACCTTGTTTT
TCGTCCCAGTCGGTGAGAACGCGGAGGTCCAGAAAGTTACGGTCACTAATACCTCTGACTCGTATAAATC
CCTGACGTTGTTTTCTTTTGTCGAATTTTGTCTTTGGAACGCGCAAGACGATCAAACTAACTACCAGCGT
AATCTGAGCATAGGAGAGGTTGAAGTGGAACAAGAATCTCCGCATGGCAGTGCAATTTATCACCGTACAG
AGTACCGGGAGAGACGCGATCACTACGCGGTATTCGCCGTTAATACGCAGGCCGAGGGTTTCGATACAGA
TCGCGACACATTTGTGGGAGCCTATAACTCGCTTGGTGAAGCCGCAGTTCCCCTTAAGGGAGAAAGTGCA
AATAGCGTTGCAAGTGGATGGTATCCTATTGGCTCTCATAGCGTGGCAGTGTCTTTAGCGCCTGGAGAAT
CCAGAGAATTGGTTTATGTGCTTGGGTACGTGGAAAATCCTGATGAGGAGAAGTGGGCAGACGACGCAAA
ACAGGTCGTGAATAAAGAAAGAGCTCACGCTTTATTATCAAGATTTGCTACGTCCGAACAGACTGACGCA
GCTTTCGCCGCTTTGAAGGATTATTGGACGGATTTGTTATCGACGTATTCCGTTAGTTCCAATGACGAAA
AATTGGACCGGATGGTTAATATATGGAATCAGTACCAATGCATGGTAACCTTTAACATGAGTCGCTCGGC
GAGCTTTTTCGAGACCGGTATTGGGAGAGGGATGGGGTTTCGTGATAGCAACCAAGACCTTCTGGGCTTT
GTTCACTTAATCCCAGAGCGGGCGCGTGAGCGCATCATTGACATAGCGTCAACCCAGTTCGCGGACGGTT
CCGCTTATCACCAATACCAACCTTTAACGAAGCGCGGTAACAACGACATTGGCTCTGGGTTTAACGACGA
TCCTCTTTGGTTAATCGCGGGAACTGCCGCCTACATCAAAGAAACTGGTGACTTCTCCATATTAGATGAG
CCCGTACCTTTTGATAACGAACCGGGGTCAGAAGTTCCGTTATTTGAGCACCTGACCCGTAGTTTTGAGT
TTACCGTAACCCATCGGGGTCCCCACGGTTTGCCTCTTATTGGCCGCGCAGATTGGAACGATTGTTTGAA
TCTTAATTGCTTCAGTACAACCCCGGGCGAGTCATTTCAGACAACGGAGAACCAAGCCGGTGGCGTAGCG
GAGTCAACGTTCATAGCCGCGCAATTCGTTTTATATGGGGAGCAGTATGCCGAGTTGGCAGCGCGGCGCG
GGTTGGCCGACGTAGCCGATAGAGCAAGAGGGCATGTGGCTGAAATGAGAGACGCACTTCTGACCGACGG
GTGGGACGGCAGCTGGTTCTTGAGAGCTTATGACTATTATGGAAACCCTATCGGCACCGACGCACATGAC
GAAGGGAAGATTTGGATCGAACCGCAAGGGTTCGCGGTGATGGCTGGAGTCGGTGTAGGCGAAGGGCCTC
AAGATACGGACGCTCCCGCTATTAAGGCGCTTGATTCTGTGAACGAAATGTTGGCAACCGATCACGGTAT
GGTCCTTCAATACCCAGCATACACTACATACCAAGTACACATGGGTGAAGTATCCACTTATCCACCCGGG
TATAAAGAGAATGGAGGTATATTTTGCCACAATAATCCTTGGGTTATCATAGCGGAAACTGTCGTCGGAA
GAGGCGGACGGGCATTTGATTACTACAAGAGAATTACTCCCGCGTATCGCGAGGACATAAGCGACGTTCA
CCGTCTTGAACCCTATGTCTATGCACAAATGATAGCAGGGAAGGAGGCGGTCCGTCACGGTGAAGCAAAG
AACAGCTGGCTTACCGGGACTGCGGCTTGGAACTTTGTGACCGTGTCACAGTACCTTCTTGGGGTTCGCC
CAGAGTACGACGGCTTGGTGGTAGACCCGCAGATCGGACCTGACGTACCTAGCTTTACGGTTACGCGTGT
CGCCCGTGGAGCCACTTACGAGATAACAGTCACTAACAGTGGGACCGACGGATCACGCGGTCGCCTTGTC
GTTGATGGAACACCTGTAGAAGGCAACTTGGTTCCTTATGCCCCCGCAGGGTCAACAGTTCGTGTCGATG
TGACATTGTAGTGTACAAAAGAGGAGAAAACCCCCATGGCAAGCTGGAGCCACCCGCAGTTCGAAAAGGG
TACC
[1512 nt withheld, positions 2665-4176]
TAAAAGCTTCAAAAAACCCCTCAAGACCCGTTTAGAGGCCCCAAGGGGTTATGCTAGGAGCTCGACTCCT
GTTGATAGATCCAGTAATGACCTCAGAACTCCATCTGGATTTGTTCAGAACGCTCGGTTGCCGCCGGGCG
TTTTTTATTGGTGAGAATGGATCCCCCGTAGAAAAGATCAAAGGATCTTCTTGAGATCCTTTTTTTCTGC
GCGTAATCTGCTGCTTGCAAACAAAAAAACCACCGCTACCAGCGGTGGTTTGTTTGCCGGATCAAGAGCT
ACCAACTCTTTTTCCGAAGGTAACTGGCTTCAGCAGAGCGCAGATACCAAATACTGTTCTTCTAGTGTAG
CCGTAGTTAGGCCACCACTTCAAGAACTCTGTAGCACCGCCTACATACCTCGCTCTGCTAATCCTGTTAC
CAGTGGCTGCTGCCAGTGGCGATAAGTCGTGTCTTACCGGGTTGGACTCAAGACGATAGTTACCGGATAA
GGCGCAGCGGTCGGGCTGAACGGGGGGTTCGTGCACACAGCCCAGCTTGGAGCGAACGACCTACACCGAA
CTGAGATACCTACAGCGTGAGCTATGAGAAAGCGCCACGCTTCCCGAAGGGAGAAAGGCGGACAGGTATC
CGGTAAGCGGCAGGGTCGGAACAGGAGAGCGCACGAGGGAGCTTCCAGGGGGAAACGCCTGGTATCTTTA
TAGTCCTGTCGGGTTTCGCCACCTCTGACTTGAGCGTCGATTTTTGTGATGCTCGTCAGGGGGGCGGAGC
CTATGGAAAAACGCCAGCAACGCGGCCTTTTTACGGTTCCTGGCCTTTTGCTGGCCTTTTGCTCACATGT
TCTTTCCTGCGTTATCCCCTGATTCTGTGGATAACCGTATTACCGCCTTTGAGTGAGCTGATACCGCTCG
CCGCAGCCGAACGACCGAGCGCAGCGAGTCAGTGAGCGAGGAAGCGGAAGAGCGCCTGATGCGGTATTTT
CTCCTTACGCATCTGTGCGGTATTTCACACCGCATATGGTGCACTCTCAGTACAATCTGCTCTGATGCCG
CATAGTTAAGCCAGTATACACTCCGCTATCGCTACGTGACTGGGTCATGGCTGCGCCCCGACACCCGCCA
ACCTCGAGTAAAAAAAATCCTTAGCTTTCGCTAAGGATCTGCAGTTACCAATGCTTAATCAGTGAGGCAC
CTATCTCAGCGATCTGTCTATTTCGTTCATCCATAGTTGCCTGACTCCCCGTCGTGTAGATAACTACGAT
ACGGGAGGGCTTACCATCTGGCCCCAGTGCTGCAATGATACCGCGAGACCCACGCTCACCGGCTCCAGAT
TTATCAGCAATAAACCAGCCAGCCGGAAGGGCCGAGCGCAGAAGTGGTCCTGCAACTTTATCCGCCTCCA
TCCAGTCTATTAATTGTTGCCGGGAAGCTAGAGTAAGTAGTTCGCCAGTTAATAGTTTGCGCAACGTTGT
TGCCATTGCTACAGGCATCGTGGTGTCACGCTCGTCGTTTGGTATGGCTTCATTCAGCTCCGGTTCCCAA
CGATCAAGGCGAGTTACATGATCCCCCATGTTGTGCAAAAAAGCGGTTAGCTCCTTCGGTCCTCCGATCG
TTGTCAGAAGTAAGTTGGCCGCAGTGTTATCACTCATGGTTATGGCAGCACTGCATAATTCTCTTACTGT
CATGCCATCCGTAAGATGCTTTTCTGTGACTGGTGAGTACTCAACCAAGTCATTCTGAGAATAGTGTATG
CGGCGACCGAGTTGCTCTTGCCCGGCGTCAATACGGGATAATACCGCGCCACATAGCAGAACTTTAAAAG
TGCTCATCATTGGAAAACGTTCTTCGGGGCGAAAACTCTCAAGGATCTTACCGCTGTTGAGATCCAGTTC
GATGTAACCCACTCGTGCACCCAACTGATCTTCAGCATCTTTTACTTTCACCAGCGTTTCTGGGTGAGCA
AAAACAGGAAGGCAAAATGCCGCAAAAAAGGGAATAAGGGCGACACGGAAATGTTGAATACTCATGCTTA
ATTTCTCCTCTTTAATAGATCTTCACTGCCCGCTTTCCAGTCGGGAAACCTGTCGTGCCAGCTGCATTAA
TGAATCGGCCAACGCGCGGGGAGAGGCGGTTTGCGTATTGGGCGCCAGGGTGGTTTTTCTTTTCACCAGT
GAGACGGGCAACAGCTGATTGCCCTTCACCGCCTGGCCCTGAGAGAGTTGCAGCAAGCGGTCCACGCTGG
TTTGCCCCAGCAGGCGAAAATCCTGTTTGATGGTGGTTAACGGCGGGATATAACATGAGCTGTCCTCGGT
ATCGTCGTATCCCACTACCGAGATATCCGCACCAACGCGCAGCCCGGACTCGGTAATGGCGCGCATTGCG
CCCAGCGCCATCTGATCGTTGGCAACCAGCATCGCAGTGGGAACGATGCCCTCATTCAGCATTTGCATGG
TTTGTTGAAAACCGGACATGGCACTCCAGTCGCCTTCCCGTTCCGCTATCGGCTGAATTTGATTGCGAGT
GAGATATTTATGCCAGCCAGCCAGACGCAGACGCGCCGAGACAGAACTTAATGGGCCCGCTAACAGCGCG
ATTTGCTGGTGACCCAATGCGACCAGATGCTCCACGCCCAGTCGCGTACCGTCCTCATGGGAGAAAATAA
TACTGTTGATGGGTGTCTGGTCAGAGACATCAAGAAATAACGCCGGAACATTAGTGCAGGCAGCTTCCAC
AGCAATGGCATCCTGGTCATCCAGCGGATAGTTAATGATCAGCCCACTGACGCGTTGCGCGAGAAGATTG
TGCACCGCCCTTTACAGGCTTCGACGCCGCTTCGTTCTACCATCGACACCACCACGCTGGCACCCAGTTG
ATCGGCGCGAGATTTAATCGCCGCGACAATTTGCGACGGCGCGTGCAGGGCCAGACTGGAGGTGGCAACG
CCAATCAGCAACGACTGTTTGCCCGCCAGTTGTTGTGCCACGCGGTTGGGAATGTAATTCAGCTCCGCCA
TCGCCGCTTCCACTTTTTCCCGCGTTTTCGCAGAAACGTGGCTGGCCTGGTTCACCACGCGGGAAACGGT
CTGATAAGAGACACCGGCATACTCTGCGACATCGTATAACGTTACTGGTTTCACATTCACCACCCTGAAT
TGACTCTCTTCCGGGCGCTATCATGCCATACCGCGAAAGGTTTTGCACCATTCGATGGTGTC
